>Addgene plasmid #91655 | pPN204 | addgene full sequence | sequence record 180463 | Addgene NGS Result
GAGGGCCTATTTCCCATGATTCCTTCATATTTGCATATACGATACAAGGCTGTTAGAGAGATAATTGGAA
TTAATTTGACTGTAAACACAAAGATATTAGTACAAAATACGTGACGTAGAAAGTAATAATTTCTTGGGTA
GTTTGCAGTTTTAAAATTATGTTTTAAAATGGACTATCATATGCTTACCGTAACTTGAAAGTATTTCGAT
TTCTTGGCTTTATATATCTTGTGGAAAGGACGAAACACCGTCCTGTAGCTTGGCACACGAGTTTTAGAGC
TAGAAATAGCAAGTTAAAATAAGGCTAGTCCGTTATCAACTTGAAAAAGTGGCACCGAGTCGGTGCTTTT
TTAAGCTTGGCGTAATCATGGTCATAGCTGTTTCCTGTGTGAAATTGTTATCCGCTCACAATTCCACACA
ACATACGAGCCGGAAGCATAAAGTGTAAAGCCTGGGGTGCCTAATGAGTGAGCTAACTCACATTAATTGC
GTTGCGCTCACTGCCCGCTTTCCAGTCGGGAAACCTGTCGTGCCAGCTGCATTAATGAATCGGCCAACGC
GCGGGGAGAGGCGGTTTGCGTATTGGGCGCTCTTCCGCTTCCTCGCTCACTGACTCGCTGCGCTCGGTCG
TTCGGCTGCGGCGAGCGGTATCAGCTCACTCAAAGGCGGTAATACGGTTATCCACAGAATCAGGGGATAA
CGCAGGAAAGAACATGTGAGCAAAAGGCCAGCAAAAGGCCAGGAACCGTAAAAAGGCCGCGTTGCTGGCG
TTTTTCCATAGGCTCCGCCCCCCTGACGAGCATCACAAAAATCGACGCTCAAGTCAGAGGTGGCGAAACC
CGACAGGACTATAAAGATACCAGGCGTTTCCCCCTGGAAGCTCCCTCGTGCGCTCTCCTGTTCCGACCCT
GCCGCTTACCGGATACCTGTCCGCCTTTCTCCCTTCGGGAAGCGTGGCGCTTTCTCATAGCTCACGCTGT
AGGTATCTCAGTTCGGTGTAGGTCGTTCGCTCCAAGCTGGGCTGTGTGCACGAACCCCCCGTTCAGCCCG
ACCGCTGCGCCTTATCCGGTAACTATCGTCTTGAGTCCAACCCGGTAAGACACGACTTATCGCCACTGGC
AGCAGCCACTGGTAACAGGATTAGCAGAGCGAGGTATGTAGGCGGTGCTACAGAGTTCTTGAAGTGGTGG
CCTAACTACGGCTACACTAGAAGAACAGTATTTGGTATCTGCGCTCTGCTGAAGCCAGTTACCTTCGGAA
AAAGAGTTGGTAGCTCTTGATCCGGCAAACAAACCACCGCTGGTAGCGGTGGTTTTTTTGTTTGCAAGCA
GCAGATTACGCGCAGAAAAAAAGGATCTCAAGAAGATCCTTTGATCTTTTCTACGGGGTCTGACGCTCAG
TGGAACGAAAACTCACGTTAAGGGATTTTGGTCATGAGATTATCAAAAAGGATCTTCACCTAGATCCTTT
TAAATTAAAAATGAAGTTTTAAATCAATCTAAAGTATATATGAGTAAACTTGGTCTGACAGTTACCAATG
CTTAATCAGTGAGGCACCTATCTCAGCGATCTGTCTATTTCGTTCATCCATAGTTGCCTGACTCCCCGTC
GTGTAGATAACTACGATACGGGAGGGCTTACCATCTGGCCCCAGTGCTGCAATGATACCGCGAGACCCAC
GCTCACCGGCTCCAGATTTATCAGCAATAAACCAGCCAGCCGGAAGGGCCGAGCGCAGAAGTGGTCCTGC
AACTTTATCCGCCTCCATCCAGTCTATTAATTGTTGCCGGGAAGCTAGAGTAAGTAGTTCGCCAGTTAAT
AGTTTGCGCAACGTTGTTGCCATTGCTACAGGCATCGTGGTGTCACGCTCGTCGTTTGGTATGGCTTCAT
TCAGCTCCGGTTCCCAACGATCAAGGCGAGTTACATGATCCCCCATGTTGTGCAAAAAAGCGGTTAGCTC
CTTCGGTCCTCCGATCGTTGTCAGAAGTAAGTTGGCCGCAGTGTTATCACTCATGGTTATGGCAGCACTG
CATAATTCTCTTACTGTCATGCCATCCGTAAGATGCTTTTCTGTGACTGGTGAGTACTCAACCAAGTCAT
TCTGAGAATAGTGTATGCGGCGACCGAGTTGCTCTTGCCCGGCGTCAATACGGGATAATACCGCGCCACA
TAGCAGAACTTTAAAAGTGCTCATCATTGGAAAACGTTCTTCGGGGCGAAAACTCTCAAGGATCTTACCG
CTGTTGAGATCCAGTTCGATGTAACCCACTCGTGCACCCAACTGATCTTCAGCATCTTTTACTTTCACCA
GCGTTTCTGGGTGAGCAAAAACAGGAAGGCAAAATGCCGCAAAAAAGGGAATAAGGGCGACACGGAAATG
TTGAATACTCATACTCTTCCTTTTTCAATATTATTGAAGCATTTATCAGGGTTATTGTCTCATGAGCGGA
TACATATTTGAATGTATTTAGAAAAATAAACAAATAGGGGTTCCGCGCACATTTCCCCGAAAAGTGCCAC
CTGACGTCTAAGAAACCATTATTATCATGACATTAACCTATAAAAATAGGCGTATCACGAGGCCCTTTCG
TCTCGCGCGTTTCGGTGATGACGGTGAAAACCTCTGACACATGCAGCTCCCGGAGACGGTCACAGCTTGT
CTGTAAGCGGATGCCGGGAGCAGACAAGCCCGTCAGGGCGCGTCAGCGGGTGTTGGCGGGTGTCGGGGCT
GGCTTAACTATGCGGCATCAGAGCAGATTGTACTGAGAGTGCACCATATGCGGTGTGAAATACCGCACAG
ATGCGTAAGGAGAAAATACCGCATCAGGCGCCATTCGCCATTCAGGCTGCGCAACTGTTGGGAAGGGCGA
TCGGTGCGGGCCTCTTCGCTATTACGCCAGCTGGCGAAAGGGGGATGTGCTGCAAGGCGATTAAGTTGGG
TAACGCCAGGGTTTTCCCAGTCACGACGTTGTAAAACGACGGCCAGTGAATTCGAGCTCGGTACCCGGGG
ATCCGTTAATTAA
Features (pLannotate 1.2.2; 13 found; start..end, strand, type, name):
      1..241     +  promoter       U6 promoter: RNA polymerase III promoter for human U6 snRNA
    271..346     +  misc_RNA       gRNA scaffold: guide RNA scaffold for the Streptococcus pyogenes CRISPR/Cas9 system
    395..411     -  protein_bind   lac operator: The lac repressor binds to the lac operator to inhibit transcription in E. coli. This inhibition can be relieved by adding lactose or isopropyl-β-D-thiogalactopyranoside (IPTG). lac repressor encoded by lacI
    419..449     -  promoter       lac promoter: promoter for the E. coli lac operon
    464..485     -  protein_bind   CAP binding site: CAP binding activates transcription in the presence of cAMP. E. coli catabolite activator protein
    498..590     -  CDS            lacI (fragment): lac repressor; lacI; The lac repressor binds to the lac operator to inhibit transcription in E. coli. This inhibition can be relieved by adding lactose or isopropyl-β-D-thiogalactopyranoside (IPTG).
    773..1361    -  rep_origin     ori: high-copy-number ColE1/pMB1/pBR322/pUC origin of replication
   1532..2392    -  CDS            AmpR: β-lactamase; bla; confers resistance to ampicillin, carbenicillin, and related antibiotics
   2393..2497    -  promoter       AmpR promoter: bla
   2592..2627    +  CDS            rop (fragment): Rop protein, which maintains plasmids at low copy number; rop
   2729..2828    +  misc_feature   bom (fragment): basis of mobility region from pBR322
   2834..2991    -  CDS            lacZα (fragment): LacZα fragment of β-galactosidase; lacZ fragment
   2988..3014    +  misc_feature   MCS (fragment): pUC18/19 multiple cloning site
