[The description below was written by a language model from this plasmid's Addgene catalogue record and pLannotate feature annotations shown in this document.]
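Description:
pPN204 is a small (about 3.0 kb) CRISPR guide RNA expression plasmid built on a pUC19 backbone that carries a human U6 promoter cassette. It is propagated in E. coli at high copy number from the pUC/ColE1-type origin and selected with ampicillin through the β-lactamase (AmpR) gene and its native promoter. The remaining annotated elements are remnants of the pUC19 cloning region and its ancestry. These include the lac promoter, operator and CAP binding site, partial lacZα and multiple cloning site sequences, and short fragments matching lacI, rop and bom. They have no evident role in the plasmid's function as a guide expression vector.

The payload is a single guide RNA directed against human PTPRF, which encodes a receptor-type protein tyrosine phosphatase also known as LAR. The roughly 20-nucleotide spacer was inserted between two BbsI sites, both destroyed during cloning. This places it immediately downstream of the RNA polymerase III U6 promoter and directly upstream of the Streptococcus pyogenes Cas9 guide RNA scaffold. Transcription in human cells therefore yields a complete sgRNA that can direct SpCas9 to the PTPRF locus.

The plasmid carries no Cas9 gene, mammalian selection marker or reporter, so the nuclease must be supplied separately, for example from a co-delivered construct. The record links it to a scaled CRISPR editing framework for human pluripotent stem cells, aimed at studying genes relevant to psychiatric disease. This is consistent with transient delivery alongside Cas9 to edit PTPRF in such cells.
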