Addgene plasmid #91655: pPN204
Purpose: Express sgRNA targeting human PTPRF
Depositing lab: Lindy Barrett. Depositing organization: Broad Institute. Publication: A Scaled Framework for CRISPR Editing of Human Pluripotent Stem Cells to Study Psychiatric Disease. Hazelbaker DZ, Beccard A, Bara AM, Dabkowski N, Messana A, Mazzucato P, Lam D, Manning D, Eggan K, Barrett LE. Stem Cell Reports. 2017 Oct 10;9(4):1315-1327. doi: 10.1016/j.stemcr.2017.09.006. PubMed 29020615.
Backbone
  Vector backbone: pUC19-U6 promoter
  Vector type: CRISPR
Growth in bacteria
  Bacterial resistance: Ampicillin, 100 μg/mL
  Growth temperature: 37°C
  Growth strain: DH5alpha
  Copy number: High Copy
Gene/Insert
  Gene/Insert name: PTPRF (alt name: NM_002840.3)
  gRNA/shRNA sequence: TCCTGTAGCTTGGCACACGA
  Species: H. sapiens (human)
  Insert size (bp): 21
  Entrez Gene: PTPRF (a.k.a. BNAH2, LAR)
  Promoter: U6
  Cloning method: Restriction Enzyme; 5′ cloning site BbsI (destroyed during cloning); 3′ cloning site BbsI (destroyed during cloning)
  Sequencing primers: 5′ M13F (-21)
Terms and licenses: Academic/Nonprofit Terms; Industry Terms: Not Available to Industry
How to cite: pPN204 was a gift from Lindy Barrett (Addgene plasmid # 91655 ; http://n2t.net/addgene:91655 ; RRID:Addgene_91655)
